Addgene plasmid #239499: pKS1138
Purpose: Express GAL-inducible peroxisomal sfCherry3C large fragment and Pex22 peroxisomal chauffeur with medium affinity SH3 peptide
Depositing lab: John Dueber. Depositing organization: University of California, Berkeley.
Backbone
  Vector backbone: TMP137
  Backbone manufacturer: Internal
  Vector type: Yeast Expression
  Selectable markers: LEU2
Growth in bacteria
  Bacterial resistance: Kanamycin, 50 μg/mL
  Growth temperature: 37°C
  Growth strain: DH5alpha
  Copy number: High Copy
Gene/Insert
  Gene/Insert name: sfCherry3C(1-10)-ePTS1
  Species: Synthetic
  Cloning method: Golden Gate
Terms and licenses: Academic/Nonprofit Terms; Industry Terms: Not Available to Industry
Depositor comments: Additional inserts: 1) GEM; 2) ScPex22(1-36)-Venus-SH3pep_100uM
How to cite: pKS1138 was a gift from John Dueber (Addgene plasmid # 239499 ; http://n2t.net/addgene:239499 ; RRID:Addgene_239499)
