[The description below was written by a language model from this plasmid's Addgene catalogue record and pLannotate feature annotations shown in this document.]
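Description:
pKS1138 is a yeast expression plasmid of about 11.8 kb, assembled by Golden Gate cloning on an in-house backbone (TMP137). It is propagated in E. coli through a high-copy ColE1/pUC-type origin with kanamycin resistance, and it is selected in Saccharomyces cerevisiae through a LEU2 marker driven by its own promoter. The feature table annotates no yeast replication origin (neither 2μ nor CEN/ARS). Short fragments of yeast genomic sequence, including NFS1, which neighbours LEU2 in the genome, flank the cassettes. This pattern would be consistent with homology arms for chromosomal integration, although the record does not say so.

The plasmid carries three expression units. The first encodes GEM, a synthetic transcription factor that fuses the GAL4 DNA-binding domain, an estrogen receptor ligand-binding domain (annotated as ERT2) and an Msn2 activation region, followed by a PGK1 terminator. This type of fusion lets a hormone ligand switch on GAL promoters instead of galactose. The second unit places sfCherry3C(1-10), the large fragment of a split red fluorescent protein, under the GAL1 promoter and gives it an enhanced PTS1 signal for import into the peroxisome lumen. The third unit encodes the first 36 residues of yeast Pex22, which act as a peroxisomal targeting anchor, fused to Venus and to an SH3-binding peptide of medium affinity (listed as 100 µM). The promoter for this unit is not annotated.

According to the stated purpose, the Pex22 fusion acts as a "chauffeur" for the peroxisome. By inference, cargo carrying an SH3 domain would bind it, and delivery could be reported by complementation of the lumenal sfCherry3C(1-10) with its small fragment, which is supplied separately. Venus marks the chauffeur itself.
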