Features (pLannotate 1.2.2; 18 found; start..end, strand, type, name):
    158..571     -  CDS            YJC7_YEAST: Protein predicted: Swiss-Prot protein existence level 4. From Saccharomyces cerevisiae (strain ATCC 204508 / S288c) (Baker's yeast).
    732..1172    +  CDS            GAL4 DNA binding domain: DNA binding domain of the GAL4 transcriptional activator; Saccharomyces cerevisiae GAL4 (truncated)
   1218..2153    +  CDS            ERT2: mutated ligand-binding domain of the human estrogen receptor (Feil et al., 1997)
   2190..3098    +  CDS            MSN2 (fragment): MSN2_YEAST - Experimental evidence at protein level: Swiss-Prot protein existence level 1. Positive transcriptional factor that acts as a component of the stress responsive system. Recognizes and binds to the stress response element (STRE) which is involved in the response to various forms of stress (heat, oxidative, osmotic, etc.). Involved in the regulation of the CTT1, DDR2, HSP12 genes. May be regulated via WHI2- PSR1 complex phosphatase activity. From Saccharomyces cerevisiae (strain ATCC 204508 / S288c) (Baker's yeast).
   3120..3344    +  terminator     PGK1 terminator (fragment): S. cerevisae PGK1; transcription terminator for 3-phosphoglycerate kinase gene
   3458..3899    +  promoter       GAL1 promoter: S. cerevisiae GAL1; inducible promoter, regulated by Gal4
   3917..4540    +  CDS            sfCherry3C (fragment): sfCherry3C is a basic (constitutively fluorescent) fluorescent protein published in 2019, derived from Discosoma sp.. It is reported to be a monomer.
   4851..4907    -  CDS            ch3-I (fragment): H31_CHLRE - Experimental evidence at protein level: Swiss-Prot protein existence level 1. Core component of nucleosome. Nucleosomes wrap and compact DNA into chromatin, limiting DNA accessibility to the cellular machineries which require DNA as a template. Histones thereby play a central role in transcription regulation, DNA repair, DNA replication and chromosomal stability. DNA accessibility is regulated via a complex set of post-translational modifications of histones, also called histone code, and nucleosome remodeling. From Chlamydomonas reinhardtii (Chlamydomonas smithii).
   5560..5679    +  CDS            PEX22 (fragment): PEX22_YEAST - Experimental evidence at protein level: Swiss-Prot protein existence level 1. Involved in peroxisome biogenesis. From Saccharomyces cerevisiae (strain ATCC 204508 / S288c) (Baker's yeast).
   5674..6384    +  CDS            Venus: Venus is a basic (constitutively fluorescent) yellow fluorescent protein published in 2002, derived from Aequorea victoria. It is reported to be a rapidly-maturing weak dimer with moderate acid sensitivity.
   6745..6822    +  CDS            YO192_YEAST (fragment): Experimental evidence at protein level: Swiss-Prot protein existence level 1. From Saccharomyces cerevisiae (strain ATCC 204508 / S288c) (Baker's yeast).
   6962..7369    +  promoter       LEU2 promoter: S. cerevisiae LEU2
   7370..8461    +  CDS            LEU2: LEU3_YEAST - Experimental evidence at protein level: Swiss-Prot protein existence level 1. Catalyzes the oxidation of 3-carboxy-2-hydroxy-4- methylpentanoate (3-isopropylmalate) to 3-carboxy-4-methyl-2- oxopentanoate. The product decarboxylates to 4-methyl-2 oxopentanoate. From Saccharomyces cerevisiae (strain ATCC 204508 / S288c) (Baker's yeast).
   8826..8939    -  CDS            NFS1 (fragment): NFS1_YEAST - Also known as SPL1 From Saccharomyces cerevisiae (strain ATCC 204508 / S288c) (Baker's yeast).
   9265..9456    -  CDS            NFS1 (fragment): NFS1_YEAST - Also known as SPL1 From Saccharomyces cerevisiae (strain ATCC 204508 / S288c) (Baker's yeast).
   9495..10310   -  CDS            KanR: aminoglycoside phosphotransferase; aph(3')-Ia; confers resistance to kanamycin in bacteria or G418 (Geneticin®) in eukaryotes
  10535..11123   +  rep_origin     ori: high-copy-number ColE1/pMB1/pBR322/pUC origin of replication
  11286..11660   +  CDS            YC021_YEAST: Protein predicted: Swiss-Prot protein existence level 4. From Saccharomyces cerevisiae (strain ATCC 204508 / S288c) (Baker's yeast).
>Addgene plasmid #239499 | pKS1138 | addgene full sequence | sequence record 475874 | Addgene NGS Result
ACTGGCCGATAATTGCAGACGAACGAGTCGAACAAGAAGCAGGCAAAGTTTAGAGCACTGCCCCTCCGCA
CTCAAAAAAGAAAAAACTAGGAGGAAAATAAAATTCTCAACCACACAAACACATAAACACATACAAATAC
AAATACAAGCTTATTTACTTGACATCGCGCGATCTTCCACTATTCAGCGCCGTCCGCCCTCTCTCGTGTT
TTTTGTTTACGCGACAACTATGCGAAATCCGGAGCAACGGGCAACCGTTTGGGGAAAGACCACACCCACG
CGCGATCGCCATGGCAACGAGGTCGCACACGCCCCACACCCAGACCTCCCTGCGAGCGGGCATGGGTACA
ATGTCCCCGTTGCCACAGACACCACTTCGTAGCACAGCGCAGAGCGTAGCGTGTTGTTGCTGCTGACAAA
AGAAAATTTTTCTTAGCAAAGCAAAGGAGGGGAAGCACGGGCAGATAGCACCGTACCATACCCTTGGAAA
CTCGAAATGAACGAAGCAGGAAATGAGAGAATGAGAGTTTTGTAGGTATATATAGCGGTAGTGTTTGCGC
GTTACCATCATCTTCTGGATCTATCTATTGTTCTTTTCCTCATCACTTTCCCCTTTTTCGCTCTTCTTCT
TGTCTTTTATTTCTTTCTTTTTTTTAATTGTTCCCTCGATTGGCTATCTACCAAAGAATCCAAACTTAAT
ACACGTATTTATTTGTCCAATTACCAGATCTATGAAGCTACTGTCTTCTATCGAACAAGCATGCGATATT
TGCCGACTTAAAAAGCTCAAGTGCTCCAAAGAAAAACCGAAGTGCGCCAAGTGTCTGAAGAACAACTGGG
AGTGTCGCTACTCTCCCAAAACCAAAAGATCTCCGCTGACTAGGGCACATCTGACAGAAGTGGAATCAAG
GCTAGAAAGACTGGAACAGCTATTTCTACTGATTTTTCCTCGAGAAGACCTTGACATGATTTTGAAAATG
GATTCTTTACAGGATATAAAAGCATTGTTAACAGGATTATTTGTACAAGATAATGTGAATAAAGATGCCG
TCACAGATAGATTGGCTTCAGTGGAGACTGATATGCCTCTAACATTGAGACAGCATAGAATAAGTGCGAC
ATCATCATCGGAAGAGAGTAGTAACAAAGGTCAAAGACAGTTGACTGTATCGATTGACTCGGCAGGATCC
GGTGACGGTGCTGGTTTAATTAACTCTGCTGGAGACATGAGAGCTGCCAACCTTTGGCCAAGCCCGCTCA
TGATCAAACGCTCTAAGAAGAACAGCCTGGCCTTGTCCCTGACGGCCGACCAGATGGTCAGTGCCTTGTT
GGATGCTGAGCCCCCCATACTCTATTCCGAGTATGATCCTACCAGACCCTTCAGTGAAGCTTCGATGATG
GGCTTACTGACCAACCTGGCAGACAGGGAGCTGGTTCACATGATCAACTGGGCGAAGAGGGTGCCAGGCT
TTGTGGATTTGACCCTCCATGATCAGGTCCACCTTCTAGAATGTGCCTGGCTAGAGATCCTGATGATTGG
ACTCGTCTGGCGCTCCATGGAGCACCCAGGGAAGCTACTGTTTGCTCCTAACTTGCTCTTGGACAGGAAC
CAGGGAAAATGTGTAGAGGGCATGGTGGAGATCTTCGACATGCTGCTGGCTACATCATCTCGGTTCCGCA
TGATGAATCTGCAGGGAGAGGAGTTTGTGTGCCTCAAATCTATTATTTTGCTTAATTCTGGAGTGTACAC
ATTTCTGTCCAGCACCCTGAAGTCTCTGGAAGAGAAGGACCATATCCACCGAGTCCTGGACAAGATCACA
GACACTTTGATCCACCTGATGGCCAAGGCAGGCCTGACCCTGCAGCAGCAGCACCAGCGGCTGGCCCAGC
TCCTCCTCATCCTCTCCCACATCAGGCACATGAGTAACAAAGGCATGGAGCATCTGTACAGCATGAAGTG
CAAGAACGTGGTGCCCCTCTATGACCTGCTGCTGGAGATGCTGGACGCCCACCGCCTACATGCGCCCACT
AGCCGTGGAGGGGCATCCGTGGAGGAAACGGACCAAAGCCACTTGGCCACTGCGGGCTCTACTTCATCGC
ATTCCTTGCAAAAGTATTACATCACGGGGGAGGCAGAGGGTTTCCCTGCCACAGTCGCGGCTGCAGGTGA
CGGTGCTGGTTTAATTAACATGACGGTCGACCATGATTTCAATAGCGAAGATATTTTATTCCCCATAGAA
AGCATGAGTAGTATACAATACGTGGAGAATAATAACCCAAATAATATTAACAACGATGTTATCCCGTATT
CTCTAGATATCAAAAACACTGTCTTAGATAGTGCGGATCTCAATGACATTCAAAATCAAGAAACTTCACT
GAATTTGGGGCTTCCTCCACTATCTTTCGACTCTCCACTGCCCGTAACGGAAACGATACCATCCACTACC
GATAACAGCTTGCATTTGAAAGCTGATAGCAACAAAAATCGCGATGCAAGAACTATTGAAAATGATAGTG
AAATTAAGAGTACTAATAATGCTAGTGGCTCTGGGGCAAATCAATACACAACTCTTACTTCACCTTATCC
TATGAACGACATTTTGTACAACATGAACAATCCGTTACAATCACCGTCACCTTCATCGGTACCTCAAAAT
CCGACTATAAATCCTCCCATAAATACAGCAAGTAACGAAACTAATTTATCGCCTCAAACTTCAAATGGTA
ATGAAACTCTTATATCTCCTCGAGCCCAACAACATACGTCCATTAAAGATAATCGTCTGTCCTTACCTAA
TGGTGCTAATTCGAATCTTTTCATTGACACTAACCCAAACAATTTGAACGAAAAACTAAGAAATCAATTG
AACTCAGATACAAATTCATATTCTAACTCCATTTCTAATTCAAACTCCAATTCTACGGGTAATTTAAATT
CCAGTTATTTTAATTCACTGAACATAGACTCCATGCTAGATGATTACGTTTCTAGTGATCTCTTATTGAA
TGATGATGATGATGACACTAATTTATCACGCCGAAGATTTAGCGACGTTATAACAAACCAATTTCCGTCA
ATGACAAATTCGAGGAATGAGCTCGGATCCTAACTCGAGATTGAATTGAATTGAAATCGATAGATCAATT
TTTTTCTTTTCTCTTTCCCCATCCTTTACGCTAAAATAATAGTTTATTTTATTTTTTGAATATTTTTTAT
TTATATACGTATATATAGACTATTATTTATCTTTTAATGATTATTAAGATTTTTATTAAAAAAAAATTCG
CTCCTCTTTTAATGCCTTTATGCAGTTTTTTTTTCCCATTCGATATTTCTATGTGCTGCCAAACCAGATG
TCAACACAGCTACAACGCCCCATTATCTTAGCCTAAAAAAACCTTCTCTTTGGAACTTTCAGTAATACGC
TTAACTGCTCATTGCTATATTGAAGTACGGATTAGAAGCCGCCGAGCGGGCGACAGCCCTCCGACGGATG
ACTCTCCTCCGTGCGTCCTCGTCATCACCGGTCGCGTTCCTGAAACGCAGATGTGCCTCGCGCCGCACTG
CTCCGAACAATAAAGATTCTACAATACTAGCTTTTATGGTTATGAAGAGGAAAAATTGGCAGTAACCTGG
CCCCACAAACCTTCAAATTAACGAATCAAATTAACAACCATAGGATGATAATGCGATTAGTTTTTTAGCC
TTATTTCTGGGGTAATTAATCAGCGAAGCGATGATTTTTGATCTATTAACAGATATATAAATGGAAAAGC
TGCATAACCACTTTAACTAATACTTTCAACATTTTCAGTTTGTATTACTTCTTATTCAAATGTCATAAAA
GTATCAACAAAAAATTGTTAATATACCTCTATACTTTAACGTCAAGGAGAAAAAACTATAAGATCTATGG
AGGAAGACAACATGGCTATCATCAAGGAATTCATGAGATTCAAGGTCCACATGGAAGGTTCTGTCAACGG
TCACGAATTTGAAATTGAAGGTGAAGGTGAAGGTCATCCATACGAAGGTACTCAAACAGCTAGACTAAAG
GTTACCAAGGGTGACCCATTGCCTTTTGCTTGGGATATCTTGTCTCCACAATTCATGTACGGTTCCAAGG
CTTACGTTAAGCACCCAGCTGACATTCCAGACTACTTGAAATTATCTTTCCCAGAAGGTTTCACCTGGGA
AAGAGTTATGAACTTCGAAGACGGCGGAGTTGTTGCTGTCACCCAAGACTCCTCCTTGCAAGATGGTCAA
TTCATCTACAAGGTCAAGTTGTTGGGTATTAATTTCCCATCAGATGGTCCAGTCATGCAAAAGAAGACCA
TGGGTTGGGAAGCTTCCACTGAAAGAATGTACCCAGAAGATGGTGCTTTGAAGGGTGAAATCAACCAAAG
ATTGAAATTAAAGGACGGTGGTCACTACGATGCTGAAGTCAAGACCACTTACAGAGCCAAGAAGCCAGTT
CAATTGCCAGGTGCCTACGATGTTGACATTAAATTGGACATCACTTCTCACAACGAAGATGGATCCGGTT
CATTGGGAAGAGGTAGAAGATCCAAATTGTAATAACTCGAGTGGCAGCTTTTGATTAAGCCTTCTAGTCC
AAAAAACACGTTTTTTTGTCATTTATTTCATTTTCTTAGAATAGTTTAGTTTATTCATTTTATAGTCACG
AATGTTTTATGATTCTATATAGGGTTGCAAACAAGCATTTTTCATTTTATGTTAAAACAATTTCAGGTTT
ACCTTTTATTCTGCTTGTGGTGACGCGTGTATCCGCCCGCTCTTTTGGTCACCCATGTATGCTGGATGCA
CACACTGGCTTAAGATGACAACGTCTTGGGGCCTTACCACCAGTGGACTTTCTTGCTGTTTGCTTTGTTC
TGGCCATTGTTTGCGTTTATATATTTATGTTAGATGTTTTTCTTATTAACTAGAAAGAAAGAATATAAAA
GGTTGAGGAAAGAGATGTATCCCGAAGAATACACAGTCTTTTATATATGTATTTCAACAAGGAGCCGTGG
AGGGTACTAAAAAGAAAAATCGCCCGGGCATTTCGTTATCTTCCACGCTAAAAGTCAAGGAGAGATATTA
CGGCCAGGATCGCAAAGGTGCAGAGCAAGGAAATGTGAGAAATTGTGAGAACGATAATGTATGGGACAAT
GCGAAAATGTGAGAACGAGAGCAAAAATCTTTTTTGTATCTCCCCGCCGAATTTGGAAACCGCGTTCTGA
AAACTTCGCATCTTCACATAGTAAAACTGTTCCGAGCGCTTCTCCCCATAATGGTTAGTGGTAAAAACCG
AAGTTGTTTACTTTAGCAAATGCCCGCGAATACGGTGGTAAATTGCCACCCCCCCTTCCCCATTCATTGG
GTAAAGACCAATTTGATGGATAAATTGGTTGTGGAAAAGGTCTAATTCTTTTTCCTATAAATACCGAGAT
ATTTTTTCTATATGATGGTTTCCGTCGCATTATTGTACTCTATAGTACTAAAGCAACAAACAAAAACAAG
CAACAAATATAATATAGTAAAATAGATCTATGCCACCACCATCAAGAAGTAGAATAAACAAAACAAGAAC
ATTAGGAATAGTGGGTACAGCTATAGCAGTGTTGGTCACGTCCTACTATATATATCAAAAGGTGACAGGT
TCTTCTAAAGGTGAAGAATTATTCACTGGTGTTGTCCCAATTTTGGTTGAATTAGATGGTGATGTTAATG
GTCACAAATTTTCTGTCTCCGGTGAAGGTGAAGGTGATGCTACTTACGGTAAATTGACCTTAAAATTGAT
TTGTACTACTGGTAAATTGCCAGTTCCATGGCCAACCTTAGTCACTACTTTAGGTTATGGTTTGCAATGT
TTTGCTAGATACCCAGATCATATGAAACAACATGACTTTTTCAAGTCTGCCATGCCAGAAGGTTATGTTC
AAGAAAGAACTATTTTTTTCAAAGATGACGGTAACTACAAGACCAGAGCTGAAGTCAAGTTTGAAGGTGA
TACCTTAGTTAATAGAATCGAATTAAAAGGTATTGATTTTAAAGAAGGTGGTAACATTTTAGGTCACAAA
TTGGAATACAACTATAACTCTCACAATGTTTACATCACTGCTGACAAACAAAAGAATGGTATCAAAGCTA
ACTTCAAAATTAGACACAACATTGAAGATGGTGGTGTTCAATTAGCTGACCATTATCAACAAAATACTCC
AATTGGTGATGGTCCAGTCTTGTTACCAGACAACCATTACTTATCCTATCAATCTGCCTTATCCAAAGAT
CCAAACGAAAAGAGAGATCACATGGTCTTGTTAGAATTTGTTACTGCTGCTGGTATTACCCATGGTATGG
ATGAATTGTACAAAGGATCCGGGTCAGGCTCCGGATCTGGCCCGCCAGCCATTCCCCCACGTCAACCAAC
GTAATGGCAGTGCTTTTAACTAAGAATTATTAGTCTTTTCTGCTTATTTTTTCATCATAGTTTAGAACAC
TTTATATTAACGAATAGTTTATGAATCTATTTAGGTTTAAAAATTGATACAGTTTTATAAGTTACTTTTT
CAAAGACTCGTGCTGTCTATTGCATAATGCACTGGAAGGGGAAAAAAAAGGTGCACACGCGTGGCTTTTT
CTTGAATTTGCAGTTTGAAAAATGCTGAGCAGTTACAGAGATGTTACGAACCACTAGTGCACTGCAGTAC
ATCGAGGAGAACTTCTAGTATATCTACATACCTAATATTATTGCCTTATTAAAAATGGAATCCCAACAAT
TACATCAAAATCCACATTCTCTTCAAAATCAATTGTCCTGTACTTCCTTGTTCATGTGTGTTCAAAAACG
TTATATTTATAGGATAATTATACTCTATTTCTCAACAAGTAATTGGTTGTTTGGCCGAGCGGTCTAAGGC
GCCTGATTCAAGAAATATCTTGACCGCAGTTAACTGTGGGAATACTCAGGTATCGTAAGATGCAAGAGTT
CGAATCTCTTAGCAACCATTATTTTTTTCCTCAACATAACGAGAACACACAGGGGCGCTATCGCACAGAA
TCAAATTCGATGACTGGAAATTTTTTGTTAATTTCAGAGGTCGCCTGACGCATATACCTTTTTCAACTGA
AAAATTGGGAGAAAAAGGAAAGGTGAGAGCGCCGGAACCGGCTTTTCATATAGAATAGAGAAGCGTTCAT
GACTAAATGCTTGCATCACAATACTTGAAGTTGACAATATTATTTAAGGACCTATTGTTTTTTCCAATAG
GTGGTTAGCAATCGTCTTACTTTCTAACTTTTCTTACCTTTTACATTTCAGCAATATATATATATATATT
TCAAGGATATACCATTCTAATGTCTGCCCCTAAGAAGATCGTCGTTTTGCCAGGTGACCACGTTGGTCAA
GAAATCACAGCCGAAGCCATTAAGGTTCTTAAAGCTATTTCTGATGTTCGTTCCAATGTCAAGTTCGATT
TCGAAAATCATTTAATTGGTGGTGCTGCTATCGATGCTACAGGTGTTCCACTTCCAGATGAGGCGCTGGA
AGCCTCCAAGAAGGCTGATGCCGTTTTGTTAGGTGCTGTGGGTGGTCCTAAATGGGGAACCGGTAGTGTT
AGACCTGAACAAGGTTTACTAAAAATCCGTAAAGAACTTCAATTGTACGCCAACTTAAGACCATGTAACT
TTGCATCCGACTCTCTTTTAGACTTATCTCCAATCAAGCCACAATTTGCTAAAGGTACTGACTTCGTTGT
TGTCAGAGAATTAGTGGGAGGTATTTACTTTGGTAAGAGAAAGGAAGACGATGGTGATGGTGTCGCTTGG
GATAGTGAACAATACACCGTTCCAGAAGTGCAAAGAATCACAAGAATGGCCGCTTTCATGGCCCTACAAC
ATGAGCCACCATTGCCTATTTGGTCCTTGGATAAAGCTAATGTTTTGGCCTCTTCAAGATTATGGAGAAA
AACTGTGGAGGAAACCATCAAGAACGAATTTCCTACATTGAAGGTTCAACATCAATTGATTGATTCTGCC
GCCATGATCCTAGTTAAGAACCCAACCCACCTAAATGGTATTATAATCACCAGCAACATGTTTGGTGATA
TCATCTCCGATGAAGCCTCCGTTATCCCAGGTTCCTTGGGTTTGTTGCCATCTGCGTCCTTGGCCTCTTT
GCCAGACAAGAACACCGCATTTGGTTTGTACGAACCATGCCACGGTTCTGCTCCAGATTTGCCAAAGAAT
AAGGTCAACCCTATCGCCACTATCTTGTCTGCTGCAATGATGTTGAAATTGTCATTGAACTTGCCTGAAG
AAGGTAAGGCCATTGAAGATGCAGTTAAAAAGGTTTTGGATGCAGGTATCAGAACTGGTGATTTAGGTGG
TTCCAACAGTACCACCGAAGTCGGTGATGCTGTCGCCGAAGAAGTTAAGAAAATCCTTGCTTAAAAAGAT
TCTCTTTTTTTATGATATTTGTACATAAACTTTATAAATGAAATTCATAATAGAAACGACACGAAATTAC
AAAATGGAATATGTTCATAGGGTAGACGAAACTATATACGCAATCTACATACATTTATCAAGAAGGAGAA
AAAGGAGGATGTAAAGGAATACAGGTAAGCAAATTGATACTAATGGCTCAACGTGATAAGGAAAAAGAAT
TGCACTTTAACATTAATATTGACAAGGAGGAGGGCACCACACAAAAAGTTAGGTGTAACAGAAAATCATG
AAACTATGATTCCTAATTTATATATTGGAGGATTTTCTCTAAAAAAAAAAAAATACAACAAATAAAAAAC
ACTCAATGACCTGACCATTTGATGGAGTTTAAGTCAATACCTTCTTGAACCATTTCCCATAATGGTGAAA
GTTCCCTCAAGAATTTTACTCTGTCAGAAACGGCCTTAACGACGTAGTCGAGAGTACTCGTATCGCATGT
CGGTGCGACACGAAATTACAAAATGGAATATGTTCATAGGGTAGACGAAACTATATACGCAATCTACATA
CATTTATCAAGAAGGAGAAAAAGGAGGATGTAAAGGAATACAGGTAAGCAAATTGATACTAATGGCTCAA
CGTGATAAGGAAAAAGAATTGCACTTTAACATTAATATTGACAAGGAGGAGGGCACCACACAAAAAGTTA
GGTGTAACAGAAAATCATGAAACTATGATTCCTAATTTATATATTGGAGGATTTTCTCTAAAAAAAAAAA
AATACAACAAATAAAAAACACTCAATGACCTGACCATTTGATGGAGTTTAAGTCAATACCTTCTTGAACC
ATTTCCCATAATGGTGAAAGTTCCCTCAAGAATTTTACTCTGTCAGAAACGGCCTTAACGACGTAGTCGA
CCTCCTCTTCAGTACTAAATCTACCAATACCAAATCTGATGGAAGAATGGGCTAATGCATCATCCTTACC
CAGCGCCGAGCGGCCGCGTGTTACAACCAATTAACCAATTCTGATTAGAAAAACTCATCGAGCATCAAAT
GAAACTGCAATTTATTCATATCAGGATTATCAATACCATATTTTTGAAAAAGCCGTTTCTGTAATGAAGG
AGAAAACTCACCGAGGCAGTTCCATAGGATGGCAAGATCCTGGTATCGGTCTGCGATTCCGACTCGTCCA
ACATCAATACAACCTATTAATTTCCCCTCGTCAAAAATAAGGTTATCAAGTGAGAAATCACCATGAGTGA
CGACTGAATCCGGTGAGAATGGCAAAAGCTTATGCATTTCTTTCCAGACTTGTTCAACAGGCCAGCCATT
ACGCTCGTCATCAAAATCACTCGCATCAACCAAACCGTTATTCATTCGTGATTGCGCCTGAGCGAGGCGA
AATACGCGATCGCTGTTAAAAGGACAATTACAAACAGGAATCGAATGCAACCGGCGCAGGAACACTGCCA
GCGCATCAACAATATTTTCACCTGAATCAGGATATTCTTCTAATACCTGGAATGCTGTTTTCCCGGGGAT
CGCAGTGGTGAGTAACCATGCATCATCAGGAGTACGGATAAAATGCTTGATGGTCGGAAGAGGCATAAAT
TCCGTCAGCCAGTTTAGTCTGACCATCTCATCTGTAACATCATTGGCAACGCTACCTTTGCCATGTTTCA
GAAACAACTCTGGCGCATCGGGCTTCCCATACAATCGATAGATTGTCGCACCTGATTGCCCGACATTATC
GCGAGCCCATTTATACCCATATAAATCAGCATCCATGTTGGAATTTAATCGCGGCCTGGAGCAAGACGTT
TCCCGTTGAATATGGCTCATAACACCCCTTGTATTACTGTTTATGTAAGCAGACAGTTTTATTGTTCATG
ATGATATATTTTTATCTTGTGCAATGTAACATCAGAGATTTTGAGACACAACGTGGCTTTGTTGAATAAA
TCGAACTTTTGCTGAGTTGAAGGATCAGTCATGACCAAAATCCCTTAACGTGAGTTTTCGTTCCACTGAG
CGTCAGACCCCGTAGAAAAGATCAAAGGATCTTCTTGAGATCCTTTTTTTCTGCGCGTAATCTGCTGCTT
GCAAACAAAAAAACCACCGCTACCAGCGGTGGTTTGTTTGCCGGATCAAGAGCTACCAACTCTTTTTCCG
AAGGTAACTGGCTTCAGCAGAGCGCAGATACCAAATACTGTTCTTCTAGTGTAGCCGTAGTTAGGCCACC
ACTTCAAGAACTCTGTAGCACCGCCTACATACCTCGCTCTGCTAATCCTGTTACCAGTGGCTGCTGCCAG
TGGCGATAAGTCGTGTCTTACCGGGTTGGACTCAAGACGATAGTTACCGGATAAGGCGCAGCGGTCGGGC
TGAACGGGGGGTTCGTGCACACAGCCCAGCTTGGAGCGAACGACCTACACCGAACTGAGATACCTACAGC
GTGAGCTATGAGAAAGCGCCACGCTTCCCGAAGGGAGAAAGGCGGACAGGTATCCGGTAAGCGGCAGGGT
CGGAACAGGAGAGCGCACGAGGGAGCTTCCAGGGGGAAACGCCTGGTATCTTTATAGTCCTGTCGGGTTT
CGCCACCTCTGACTTGAGCGTCGATTTTTGTGATGCTCGTCAGGGGGGCGGAGCCTATGGAAAAACGCCA
GCAACGCGGCCTTTTTACGGTTCCTGGCCTTTTGCTGGCCTTTTGCTCACATGTTCTTTCCTGCGTTATC
CCCTGATTCTGTGGATAACCGTGCGGCCGCCAATACCCAGAAGAACAGTAAAATAAAGCAAGGTACGTGA
AATTAATATTTTTAAATGGTTCTAACCGATGCCGAAGAACTGCGCAGTCCGGTTATAACGTCTGACATGT
CCTTTTTTGATTTGGAATCCAACCACTCAAGTGACTCTGTTCATTTACTTTGCGAAAAATATACCCACAA
ATTGCCCATCGAAAGTGAATCGCAAACCACCTTCAGACTGGCACCGACAAAGCAAAGATTATACAGACAG
AGTACTTTATACGTACCGTTAAGTCTCAAGCAAAGGGTTTTCTTATTTACTGAACGGGTAAAGAGTATCT
GGGCCGGCTTGCCAAGATGCAAACCGAATAAGTATTTCAAAGTTGCATTTGCCTTAGCCGTCCTGACACC
ATTGGCTATTTGGATATTTTATATTGACTTTCGTGTACATTGATCACATCGACTGTTCTATTGGCAAATG
AACCACGGGCATTGACTATTTTTCAGGTTACTACTATATATTATCATCACGGGCAAGGATTGTACCCTGA
ATTCGCATCTAGACTGA
